Addgene plasmid #247392: cwby0042
Purpose: GGA cloning AGGA-promoter-ccdb-TTCC-GS-HALC4_135-SNAC-6xhis
Depositing lab: David Baker. Publication: Accelerating protein design by scaling experimental characterization. Qian J, Milles LF, Wicky BIM, Ragotte RJ, Motmaen A, Borst AJ, Skotheim R, Ols S, Coventry B, Li X, Kibler RD, Goreshnik I, Exposit M, Lore K, Stewart L, Baker D. Nat Commun. 2026 Aug 20;17(1):9945. doi: 10.1038/s41467-026-76740-9. PubMed 42754580.
Backbone
  Vector backbone: pET29
  Vector type: Bacterial Expression
Growth in bacteria
  Bacterial resistance: Kanamycin, 50 μg/mL
  Growth temperature: 37°C
  Growth strain: NEB Stable
  Copy number: Unknown
Gene/Insert
  Gene/Insert name: ccdb
  Species: Synthetic
  Promoter: T7
  Cloning method: Golden Gate
Terms and licenses: Academic/Nonprofit Terms; Industry Terms: Not Available to Industry
Depositor comments: Please visit https://doi.org/10.1101/2025.08.05.668824 for bioRxiv preprint.
How to cite: cwby0042 was a gift from David Baker (Addgene plasmid # 247392 ; http://n2t.net/addgene:247392 ; RRID:Addgene_247392)
