[The description below was written by a language model from this plasmid's Addgene catalogue record and pLannotate feature annotations shown in this document.]
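Description:
cwby0042 is a pET29-based bacterial expression vector built as a Golden Gate assembly (GGA) entry or destination plasmid for high-throughput cloning of designed proteins. It carries the usual pET architecture: a T7 promoter followed by a lac operator and the T7 gene 10 ribosome binding site, a T7 terminator, and a lacI gene with its own promoter, so that expression is repressed until induced with IPTG in a host supplying T7 RNA polymerase. Propagation relies on a ColE1/pBR322-type origin accompanied by the bom and rop elements, which keep copy number moderate. An f1 origin is also present. Selection is by kanamycin through the aph(3')-Ia gene. The short tetracycline-resistance fragments and a predicted open reading frame in the annotation appear to be non-functional pBR322 backbone remnants.

Downstream of the RBS, the cloning site holds a ccdB counter-selection cassette, consisting of a ccdA fragment followed by the full ccdB toxin gene. According to the purpose line, this cassette has its own promoter and is flanked by AGGA and TTCC overhangs. In a Golden Gate reaction an incoming gene replaces ccdB. Because CcdB poisons DNA gyrase, uncut parental plasmid kills standard cloning strains, which enriches for correct assemblies.

The inserted sequence is fused in frame at its C-terminus to a GS linker, an element named HALC4_135, a SNAC tag (a sequence allowing chemical cleavage) and a 6xHis tag for affinity purification. The feature table detects only the histidine tag in this region, and the record does not say what HALC4_135 is or which type IIS enzyme is used. A short match to a T7 gene 10B solubility tag lies after the His tag and is probably residual vector sequence.
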