Features (pLannotate 1.2.2; 20 found; start..end, strand, type, name):
    286..304     +  promoter       T7 promoter: promoter for bacteriophage T7 RNA polymerase
    305..329     +  protein_bind   lac operator: The lac repressor binds to the lac operator to inhibit transcription in E. coli. This inhibition can be relieved by adding lactose or isopropyl-β-D-thiogalactopyranoside (IPTG). lac repressor encoded by lacI
    344..366     +  RBS            RBS: efficient ribosome binding site from bacteriophage T7 gene 10 (Olins and Rangwala, 1989)
    389..460     +  CDS            ccdA (fragment): CCDA_ECO57 - Also known as H, letA. Experimental evidence at protein level: Swiss-Prot protein existence level 1. Antitoxin component of a type II toxin-antitoxin (TA) system which inhibits the post-segregational killing (PSK) of plasmid-free cells, also referred to as a plasmid addiction system. Binds to and blocks the activity of CcdB; will also remove bound CcdB protein from the CcdB-GyrA complex by forming a CcdA-CcdB complex, a process termed rejuvenation. Functions as a transcriptional corepressor for the ccdAB operon, repression also requires CcdB (By similarity). From Escherichia coli
    494..796     +  CDS            ccdB: CCDB_ECOLI - Also known as G, letB, letD. Experimental evidence at protein level: Swiss-Prot protein existence level 1. Toxic component of a type II toxin-antitoxin (TA) system, functioning in plasmid maintainence. Responsible for the post- segregational killing (PSK) of plasmid-free cells, also referred to as a plasmid addiction system. Half-life of over 2 hours. Cell killing by CcdB is accompanied by filamentation, defects in chromosome and plasmid segregation, defects in cell division, formation of anucleate cells, decreased DNA synthesis and plasmid loss. Interferes with the activity of DN
   1034..1052    +  CDS            9xHis (fragment): 9xHis affinity tag
   1065..1114    +  CDS            SET1 (fragment): solubility-enhancement tag derived from T7 phage gene 10B
   1122..1169    +  terminator     T7 terminator: transcription terminator for bacteriophage T7 RNA polymerase
   1206..1634    +  rep_origin     f1 ori (sequence partly withheld): f1 bacteriophage origin of replication; arrow indicates direction of (+) strand synthesis
   1687..1744    +  promoter       AmpR promoter (fragment): bla
   1753..2568    -  CDS            KanR: aminoglycoside phosphotransferase; aph(3')-Ia; confers resistance to kanamycin in bacteria or G418 (Geneticin®) in eukaryotes
   2690..3278    +  rep_origin     ori: high-copy-number ColE1/pMB1/pBR322/pUC origin of replication
   3464..3603    -  misc_feature   bom: basis of mobility region from pBR322
   3705..3896    -  CDS            rop: Rop protein, which maintains plasmids at low copy number; rop
   3913..4293    +  CDS            YPB1_ECOLX: Protein predicted: Swiss-Prot protein existence level 4. From Escherichia coli.
   4365..4656    -  CDS            TcR (fragment): tetracycline efflux protein; tet; confers resistance to tetracycline
   4671..4692    -  protein_bind   CAP binding site: CAP binding activates transcription in the presence of cAMP. E. coli catabolite activator protein
   4705..5787    -  CDS            lacI: lac repressor; lacI; The lac repressor binds to the lac operator to inhibit transcription in E. coli. This inhibition can be relieved by adding lactose or isopropyl-β-D-thiogalactopyranoside (IPTG).
   5788..5865    -  promoter       lacI promoter: lacI
   5873..260     -  CDS            TcR (fragment) (across the origin): tetracycline efflux protein; tet; confers resistance to tetracycline
>Addgene plasmid #247392 | cwby0042 | addgene full sequence | sequence record 493155 | Addgene NGS Result
ACTCCTGCATTAGGAAGCAGCCCAGTAGTAGGTTGAGGCCGTTGAGCACCGCCGCCGCAAGGAATGGTGC
ATGCAAGGAGATGGCGCCCAACAGTCCCCCGGCCACGGGGCCTGCCACCATACCCACGCCGAAACAAGCG
CTCATGAGCCCGAAGTGGCGAGCCCGATCTTCCCCATCGGTGATGTCGGCGATATAGGCGCCAGCAACCG
CACCTGTGGCGCCGGTGATGCCGGCCACGATGCGTCCGGCGTAGAGGATCGAGATCGATCTCGATCCCGC
GAAATTAATACGACTCACTATAGGGGAATTGTGAGCGGATAACAATTCCCCTCTAGAAATAATTTTGTTT
AACTTTAAGAAGGAGATATACATATGTCAGGAGGAGACCGAAAGCGTATTACAGTGACAGTTGACAGCGA
CAGCTATCAGTTGCTCAAGGCATATATGATGTCAATATCTCCGGTCTGGTATGCACAACCAAGAATGAAG
CCCATGCAGTTTAAGGTTTACACCTATAAAAGAGAGAGCCGTTATCGTCTGTTTGTGGATGTACAGAGTG
ATATTATTGACACGCCCGGGCGACGGATGGTGATCCCCCTGGCCAGTGCACGTCTGCTGTCAGATAAAGT
CTCCCGTGAACTTTACCCGGTGGTGCATATCGGGGATGAAAGCTGGCGCATGATGACCACCGATATGGCC
AGTGTGCCGGTTTCCGTTATCGGGGAAGAAGTGGCTGATCTCAGCCACCGCGAAAATGACATCAAAAACG
CCATTAACCTGATGTTCTGGGGAATATGAACGGTCTCGTTCCGGTATGGAAAAGTTTAAAGAACAGCTGC
TGGAAGAAGTGAAGAAAATTGTCCTGGAAACCATGACCAAAGTGATGGAACATCTGGAGAAATGGTTCGT
TACCCTGGCGGAAATCATCATTACCAAAAGCGAAGAAAAGCTGGAAGAACTCAAAGAAACCATGGAGAAA
AGCATCGAAGAACTGCGCAAAGAAGCGGAAGGATCACATCATTGGGGCAGCACCCACCACCACCACCACC
ACTAATGAGATCCGGCTGCTAACAAAGCCCGAAAGGAAGCTGAGTTGGCTGCTGCCACCGCTGAGCAATA
ACTAGCATAACCCCTTGGGGCCTCTAAACGGGTCTTGAGGGGTTTTTTGCTGAAAGGAGGAACTATATCC
GGATTGGCGAATGGG
[124 nt withheld, positions 1206-1329]
C
[91 nt withheld, positions 1331-1421]
A
[49 nt withheld, positions 1423-1471]
CCTTTGACGTTGGAGTCCACGTTCTTT
[37 nt withheld, positions 1499-1535]
ACCCTATCTCGGTCTATTCTTTTGATTTATAAGGGATTTTGCCGATTTCGGCCTATTGGTTAAAAAATGA
GCTGATTTAACAAAAATTTAACGCGAATTTTAACAAAATATTAACGCTTACAATTTAGGTGGCACTTTTC
GGGGAAATGTGCGCGGAACCCCTATTTGTTTATTTTTCTAAATACATTCAAATATGTATCCGCTCATGAA
TTAATTCTTAGAAAAACTCATCGAGCATCAAATGAAACTGCAATTTATTCATATCAGGATTATCAATACC
ATATTTTTGAAAAAGCCGTTTCTGTAATGAAGGAGAAAACTCACCGAGGCAGTTCCATAGGATGGCAAGA
TCCTGGTATCGGTCTGCGATTCCGACTCGTCCAACATCAATACAACCTATTAATTTCCCCTCGTCAAAAA
TAAGGTTATCAAGTGAGAAATCACCATGAGTGACGACTGAATCCGGTGAGAATGGCAAAAGTTTATGCAT
TTCTTTCCAGACTTGTTCAACAGGCCAGCCATTACGCTCGTCATCAAAATCACTCGCATCAACCAAACCG
TTATTCATTCGTGATTGCGCCTGAGCGAGACGAAATACGCGATCGCTGTTAAAAGGACAATTACAAACAG
GAATCGAATGCAACCGGCGCAGGAACACTGCCAGCGCATCAACAATATTTTCACCTGAATCAGGATATTC
TTCTAATACCTGGAATGCTGTTTTCCCGGGGATCGCAGTGGTGAGTAACCATGCATCATCAGGAGTACGG
ATAAAATGCTTGATGGTCGGAAGAGGCATAAATTCCGTCAGCCAGTTTAGTCTGACCATCTCATCTGTAA
CATCATTGGCAACGCTACCTTTGCCATGTTTCAGAAACAACTCTGGCGCATCGGGCTTCCCATACAATCG
ATAGATTGTCGCACCTGATTGCCCGACATTATCGCGAGCCCATTTATACCCATATAAATCAGCATCCATG
TTGGAATTTAATCGCGGCCTAGAGCAAGACGTTTCCCGTTGAATATGGCTCATAACACCCCTTGTATTAC
TGTTTATGTAAGCAGACAGTTTTATTGTTCATGACCAAAATCCCTTAACGTGAGTTTTCGTTCCACTGAG
CGTCAGACCCCGTAGAAAAGATCAAAGGATCTTCTTGAGATCCTTTTTTTCTGCGCGTAATCTGCTGCTT
GCAAACAAAAAAACCACCGCTACCAGCGGTGGTTTGTTTGCCGGATCAAGAGCTACCAACTCTTTTTCCG
AAGGTAACTGGCTTCAGCAGAGCGCAGATACCAAATACTGTCCTTCTAGTGTAGCCGTAGTTAGGCCACC
ACTTCAAGAACTCTGTAGCACCGCCTACATACCTCGCTCTGCTAATCCTGTTACCAGTGGCTGCTGCCAG
TGGCGATAAGTCGTGTCTTACCGGGTTGGACTCAAGACGATAGTTACCGGATAAGGCGCAGCGGTCGGGC
TGAACGGGGGGTTCGTGCACACAGCCCAGCTTGGAGCGAACGACCTACACCGAACTGAGATACCTACAGC
GTGAGCTATGAGAAAGCGCCACGCTTCCCGAAGGGAGAAAGGCGGACAGGTATCCGGTAAGCGGCAGGGT
CGGAACAGGAGAGCGCACGAGGGAGCTTCCAGGGGGAAACGCCTGGTATCTTTATAGTCCTGTCGGGTTT
CGCCACCTCTGACTTGAGCGTCGATTTTTGTGATGCTCGTCAGGGGGGCGGAGCCTATGGAAAAACGCCA
GCAACGCGGCCTTTTTACGGTTCCTGGCCTTTTGCTGGCCTTTTGCTCACATGTTCTTTCCTGCGTTATC
CCCTGATTCTGTGGATAACCGTATTACCGCCTTTGAGTGAGCTGATACCGCTCGCCGCAGCCGAACGACC
GAGCGCAGCGAGTCAGTGAGCGAGGAAGCGGAAGAGCGCCTGATGCGGTATTTTCTCCTTACGCATCTGT
GCGGTATTTCACACCGCAATGGTGCACTCTCAGTACAATCTGCTCTGATGCCGCATAGTTAAGCCAGTAT
ACACTCCGCTATCGCTACGTGACTGGGTCATGGCTGCGCCCCGACACCCGCCAACACCCGCTGACGCGCC
CTGACGGGCTTGTCTGCTCCCGGCATCCGCTTACAGACAAGCTGTGACCGTCTCCGGGAGCTGCATGTGT
CAGAGGTTTTCACCGTCATCACCGAAACGCGCGAGGCAGCTGCGGTAAAGCTCATCAGCGTGGTCGTGAA
GCGATTCACAGATGTCTGCCTGTTCATCCGCGTCCAGCTCGTTGAGTTTCTCCAGAAGCGTTAATGTCTG
GCTTCTGATAAAGCGGGCCATGTTAAGGGCGGTTTTTTCCTGTTTGGTCACTGATGCCTCCGTGTAAGGG
GGATTTCTGTTCATGGGGGTAATGATACCGATGAAACGAGAGAGGATGCTCACGATACGGGTTACTGATG
ATGAACATGCCCGGTTACTGGAACGTTGTGAGGGTAAACAACTGGCGGTATGGATGCGGCGGGACCAGAG
AAAAATCACTCAGGGTCAATGCCAGCGCTTCGTTAATACAGATGTAGGTGTTCCACAGGGTAGCCAGCAG
CATCCTGCGATGCAGATCCGGAACATAATGGTGCAGGGCGCTGACTTCCGCGTTTCCAGACTTTACGAAA
CACGGAAACCGAAGACCATTCATGTTGTTGCTCAGGTCGCAGACGTTTTGCAGCAGCAGTCGCTTCACGT
TCGCTCGCGTATCGGTGATTCATTCTGCTAACCAGTAAGGCAACCCCGCCAGCCTAGCCGGGTCCTCAAC
GACAGGAGCACGATCATGCGCACCCGTGGGGCCGCCATGCCGGCGATAATGGCCTGCTTCTCGCCGAAAC
GTTTGGTGGCGGGACCAGTGACGAAGGCTTGAGCGAGGGCGTGCAAGATTCCGAATACCGCAAGCGACAG
GCCGATCATCGTCGCGCTCCAGCGAAAGCGGTCCTCGCCGAAAATGACCCAGAGCGCTGCCGGCACCTGT
CCTACGAGTTGCATGATAAAGAAGACAGTCATAAGTGCGGCGACGATAGTCATGCCCCGCGCCCACCGGA
AGGAGCTGACTGGGTTGAAGGCTCTCAAGGGCATCGGTCGAGATCCCGGTGCCTAATGAGTGAGCTAACT
TACATTAATTGCGTTGCGCTCACTGCCCGCTTTCCAGTCGGGAAACCTGTCGTGCCAGCTGCATTAATGA
ATCGGCCAACGCGCGGGGAGAGGCGGTTTGCGTATTGGGCGCCAGGGTGGTTTTTCTTTTCACCAGTGAG
ACGGGCAACAGCTGATTGCCCTTCACCGCCTGGCCCTGAGAGAGTTGCAGCAAGCGGTCCACGCTGGTTT
GCCCCAGCAGGCGAAAATCCTGTTTGATGGTGGTTAACGGCGGGATATAACATGAGCTGTCTTCGGTATC
GTCGTATCCCACTACCGAGATGTCCGCACCAACGCGCAGCCCGGACTCGGTAATGGCGCGCATTGCGCCC
AGCGCCATCTGATCGTTGGCAACCAGCATCGCAGTGGGAACGATGCCCTCATTCAGCATTTGCATGGTTT
GTTGAAAACCGGACATGGCACTCCAGTCGCCTTCCCGTTCCGCTATCGGCTGAATTTGATTGCGAGTGAG
ATATTTATGCCAGCCAGCCAGACGCAGACGCGCCGAGACAGAACTTAATGGGCCCGCTAACAGCGCGATT
TGCTGGTGACCCAATGCGACCAGATGCTCCACGCCCAGTCGCGTACCGTCTTCATGGGAGAAAATAATAC
TGTTGATGGGTGTCTGGTCAGAGACATCAAGAAATAACGCCGGAACATTAGTGCAGGCAGCTTCCACAGC
AATGGCATCCTGGTCATCCAGCGGATAGTTAATGATCAGCCCACTGACGCGTTGCGCGAGAAGATTGTGC
ACCGCCGCTTTACAGGCTTCGACGCCGCTTCGTTCTACCATCGACACCACCACGCTGGCACCCAGTTGAT
CGGCGCGAGATTTAATCGCCGCGACAATTTGCGACGGCGCGTGCAGGGCCAGACTGGAGGTGGCAACGCC
AATCAGCAACGACTGTTTGCCCGCCAGTTGTTGTGCCACGCGGTTGGGAATGTAATTCAGCTCCGCCATC
GCCGCTTCCACTTTTTCCCGCGTTTTCGCAGAAACGTGGCTGGCCTGGTTCACCACGCGGGAAACGGTCT
GATAAGAGACACCGGCATACTCTGCGACATCGTATAACGTTACTGGTTTCACATTCACCACCCTGAATTG
ACTCTCTTCCGGGCGCTATCATGCCATACCGCGAAAGGTTTTGCGCCATTCGATGGTGTCCGGGATCTCG
ACGCTCTCCCTTATGCG
